Addgene plasmid #226278: pRS316-SSD1-L1374
Purpose: Plasmid expressing the SSD1 allele from L-1374, under control of its native promoter
Depositing lab: Jolanda Van Leeuwen. Depositing organization: Universite de Lausanne (UNIL). Publication: Genetic suppression interactions are highly conserved across genetically diverse yeast isolates. Paltenghi C, van Leeuwen J. G3 (Bethesda). 2025 Mar 3:jkaf047. doi: 10.1093/g3journal/jkaf047. PubMed 40037589.
Backbone
  Vector backbone: pRS316
  Backbone manufacturer: Sikorski and Hieter, 1989, Genetics
  Backbone size w/o insert (bp): 4887
  Vector type: Yeast Expression
  Selectable markers: URA3
Growth in bacteria
  Bacterial resistance: Ampicillin, 100 μg/mL
  Growth temperature: 37°C
  Growth strain: DH5alpha
  Copy number: High Copy
Gene/Insert
  Gene/Insert name: SSD1 (alt name: YDR293C)
  Species: S. cerevisiae (budding yeast)
  Entrez Gene: SSD1 (a.k.a. YDR293C, CLA1, MCS1, RLT1, SRK1)
  Cloning method: Other
Terms and licenses: Academic/Nonprofit Terms; Industry Terms: Not Available to Industry
Depositor comments: Please visit https://doi.org/10.1101/2024.08.28.610086 for bioRxiv preprint.
How to cite: pRS316-SSD1-L1374 was a gift from Jolanda Van Leeuwen (Addgene plasmid # 226278 ; http://n2t.net/addgene:226278 ; RRID:Addgene_226278)
