[The description below was written by a language model from this plasmid's Addgene catalogue record and pLannotate feature annotations shown in this document.]
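Description:
pRS316-SSD1-L1374 is a yeast–E. coli shuttle plasmid built on the pRS316 backbone, a low-copy centromeric vector for Saccharomyces cerevisiae. In yeast it is maintained through a CEN6/ARS element, which keeps it at roughly chromosomal copy number and allows stable segregation. Selection is through the URA3 marker with its own promoter, which complements uracil auxotrophy and can be counterselected with 5-fluoroorotic acid. In bacteria the plasmid replicates at high copy from a ColE1/pUC-type origin and is selected with ampicillin via the β-lactamase gene. An f1 origin is also present. The sequenced construct is about 10 kb, compared with a 4.9 kb empty backbone.

The insert is the S. cerevisiae gene SSD1 (YDR293C), specifically the allele from the yeast isolate L-1374, expressed from its native promoter rather than a heterologous one. The coding sequence is annotated as an intact reverse-strand open reading frame of about 3.75 kb. It sits in the pBluescript-derived cloning region between the T3 and T7 promoters and disrupts lacZα. The unannotated flanking sequence, including roughly 1 kb upstream of the ORF, presumably carries the native promoter and terminator. The short lacI, DHFR, rop and bom "fragment" hits are most likely backbone remnants or spurious matches of the automated annotation rather than functional parts.

The annotation describes Ssd1 as a suppressor of the lethality of SIT4 deletion that is implicated in G1 cell-cycle control. According to the associated publication title, the plasmid comes from a study of how well genetic suppression interactions are conserved across diverse yeast isolates. It would typically be used to introduce this natural SSD1 variant at near-physiological expression for complementation or allele-comparison experiments.
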