Features (pLannotate 1.2.2; 20 found; start..end, strand, type, name):
      1..589     +  rep_origin     ori: high-copy-number ColE1/pMB1/pBR322/pUC origin of replication
    772..864     +  CDS            lacI (fragment): lac repressor; lacI; The lac repressor binds to the lac operator to inhibit transcription in E. coli. This inhibition can be relieved by adding lactose or isopropyl-β-D-thiogalactopyranoside (IPTG).
    877..898     +  protein_bind   CAP binding site: CAP binding activates transcription in the presence of cAMP. E. coli catabolite activator protein
    913..943     +  promoter       lac promoter: promoter for the E. coli lac operon
    951..967     +  protein_bind   lac operator: The lac repressor binds to the lac operator to inhibit transcription in E. coli. This inhibition can be relieved by adding lactose or isopropyl-β-D-thiogalactopyranoside (IPTG). lac repressor encoded by lacI
   1012..1030    +  promoter       T3 promoter: promoter for bacteriophage T3 RNA polymerase
   1266..1286    +  CDS            DHFR (fragment): mouse dihydrofolate reductase; Mus musculus Dhfr
   1448..5197    -  CDS            SSD1: SSD1_YEAST - Also known as CLA1, RLD1, SRK1. Experimental evidence at protein level: Swiss-Prot protein existence level 1. Can suppress the lethality due to deletion of SIT4, and partially the defects due to BCY1 disruption. Is implicated in the control of the cell cycle G1 phase. From Saccharomyces cerevisiae (strain ATCC 204508 / S288c) (Baker's yeast).
   6230..6266    -  misc_feature   MCS (fragment): pBluescript multiple cloning site
   6275..6293    -  promoter       T7 promoter: promoter for bacteriophage T7 RNA polymerase
   6296..6453    +  CDS            lacZα (fragment): LacZα fragment of β-galactosidase; lacZ fragment
   6457..6885    +  rep_origin     f1 ori (sequence partly withheld): f1 bacteriophage origin of replication; arrow indicates direction of (+) strand synthesis
   6913..6964    -  misc_feature   bom (fragment): basis of mobility region from pBR322
   7043..7846    -  CDS            URA3: orotidine-5'-phosphate decarboxylase, required for uracil biosynthesis; S. cerevisiae URA3; yeast auxotrophic marker, counterselectable with 5-fluoroorotic acid (5-FOA)
   7847..8062    -  promoter       URA3 promoter: S. cerevisiae URA3
   8070..8119    -  misc_feature   bom (fragment): basis of mobility region from pBR322
   8221..8256    -  CDS            rop (fragment): Rop protein, which maintains plasmids at low copy number; rop
   8324..8827    -  misc_feature   CEN/ARS: S. cerevisiae CEN6 centromere fused to an autonomously replicating sequence
   8864..8968    +  promoter       AmpR promoter: bla
   8969..9829    +  CDS            AmpR: β-lactamase; bla; confers resistance to ampicillin, carbenicillin, and related antibiotics
>Addgene plasmid #226278 | pRS316-SSD1-L1374 | addgene full sequence | sequence record 458335 | Addgene NGS Result
TTGAGATCCTTTTTTTCTGCGCGTAATCTGCTGCTTGCAAACAAAAAAACCACCGCTACCAGCGGTGGTT
TGTTTGCCGGATCAAGAGCTACCAACTCTTTTTCCGAAGGTAACTGGCTTCAGCAGAGCGCAGATACCAA
ATACTGTTCTTCTAGTGTAGCCGTAGTTAGGCCACCACTTCAAGAACTCTGTAGCACCGCCTACATACCT
CGCTCTGCTAATCCTGTTACCAGTGGCTGCTGCCAGTGGCGATAAGTCGTGTCTTACCGGGTTGGACTCA
AGACGATAGTTACCGGATAAGGCGCAGCGGTCGGGCTGAACGGGGGGTTCGTGCACACAGCCCAGCTTGG
AGCGAACGACCTACACCGAACTGAGATACCTACAGCGTGAGCTATGAGAAAGCGCCACGCTTCCCGAAGG
GAGAAAGGCGGACAGGTATCCGGTAAGCGGCAGGGTCGGAACAGGAGAGCGCACGAGGGAGCTTCCAGGG
GGAAACGCCTGGTATCTTTATAGTCCTGTCGGGTTTCGCCACCTCTGACTTGAGCGTCGATTTTTGTGAT
GCTCGTCAGGGGGGCGGAGCCTATGGAAAAACGCCAGCAACGCGGCCTTTTTACGGTTCCTGGCCTTTTG
CTGGCCTTTTGCTCACATGTTCTTTCCTGCGTTATCCCCTGATTCTGTGGATAACCGTATTACCGCCTTT
GAGTGAGCTGATACCGCTCGCCGCAGCCGAACGACCGAGCGCAGCGAGTCAGTGAGCGAGGAAGCGGAAG
AGCGCCCAATACGCAAACCGCCTCTCCCCGCGCGTTGGCCGATTCATTAATGCAGCTGGCACGACAGGTT
TCCCGACTGGAAAGCGGGCAGTGAGCGCAACGCAATTAATGTGAGTTAGCTCACTCATTAGGCACCCCAG
GCTTTACACTTTATGCTTCCGGCTCGTATGTTGTGTGGAATTGTGAGCGGATAACAATTTCACACAGGAA
ACAGCTATGACCATGATTACGCCAAGCTCGAAATTAACCCTCACTAAAGGGAACAAAAGCTGGTACCGGG
CCCCCCCCCAGCGCATAAAAAGTAAGCTTTCAGTACTTCTCTTTGATGATATTTGTACAGCAAAAGGGTA
TTTAGTAACGGAATAAATTTAATATATAAGAGTATAAATAACAAAAGACAATATAAATTGAAAAGTTGTA
AATATTGAAAAGAAGGCTGCATTATTGTTTTATGTATTTTTGGGAAAAAATATATGACTTAACGAGGTCG
AATAAAAAAATTTGGATGATGCCTTACCGGAACGTGGATTAAAAGGAGAAGTACAAAATTCATGCAGTTG
TTAATGTTCGCAGGAAATAAAAACAAAGGGAAGGGATACTGAGGGGTGAAGCACAATCCAAAGAACGAAA
GTGAAAAACAAGAAAAACAGCAATGACGATATTGGTAGAAGAGATTATACCCTCTTCATGAATGGATTTA
ATGCACGGACGGTTAAACATGGCAAAGCCATCCCCACCTCAGCTCTCAATAGAATAGGAATCTTTTGCAA
TTCATGTATTTCTTGTATATAGTTATCATTTTCAATTCTGGTTTCAGTAGTAGAAATGAATTTTTCTAAA
GCATTTTGCTTGTTGTCGCTTGCAGATGGTAGCCTTAAATTTGGTACTGTTAGATGCAAATCGCTGAGTT
CCTTACTCAATGGATCGCTGATCAATGGTTCAGATTCCGCTTCTTTATCTAGTTCAATATTCGCAATCTC
AGCGGCTGTGGATCTGAATTTGTTCTTAATGGAATTTCTATAGGATTTTGGATTTTTTTCATCTGCTGGT
ATAAAAGTTGCACTATCTACGCCGGGCTGCCAATGCAATTCCAAGACACGATTGGTACCATCAAACTCAG
CTTTGATCAAAGGTAGTTGATCTCCATGAACTCTCTTTTCAATACCAAATTCTGGAATAAATACATCAAA
GGAGGACTCGTAAACTTGTAAGACAGTAGCCATTGTTAATAATTGTCCTGTAGTATTTCCCATGTCGTTG
ATTGTTTTACACAACAATAGATGAATTGCTTGTTCCTGTGCTTGATAAGCACAGTCCTTTTTAAAATTAC
AATATTCGGAGGTAATCTTCAAAGCTTCCATATCTTCGGTGTATGGAGTATCGTGGATAACGGCCTTTAA
TTGCCTATGAACGACATGATCAGCGTATCTTCTCATTGGCGCTGTGAAATGTGTGTAGATAGGTAGGTTC
AAGGCATAATGCCCATATTGGTCCGGGTCTACTTTGCCAGCAATAAAGTATCTAGCTCTTGGCATGGTTT
TAAACAGTAAAATTTCAATTCCGACTCTAACATCGTCATCTTTAATTTTTAGCACCCCTTTGATTAATTC
ATCCGCCGTATTGGTATCAAAATTGTAACCAAAATTTTGAATTTTCTTTCTAAATGACGCCATCTTGGTT
GCAATGGGTTGCATCTGCCTTCTCAAAAGAGCTAGATCACCAAGTTTGGTGTAAATTTTCTCTGCAACAG
TGGAGTTGACCTTTCTTTTAATCTCATTAATTACAACAAAGCCTAAAGTTCTATCCAGGATGTTCAAGTC
AACCTTAACTTTTTCGTCATCCAAGCTTTCCAATAAGGACAGGGTGGGAAGTAATGTAGCTTCTGGATCA
TTTATTCTTCTAGCATAAAATGATCTAGCAATTTCCTGTACAGTAGAGAGGTAGCTAGTGGGACTTCCAG
TAGATAATTTTTCGTCTAATTGTTCTAAAGACAAGATGTTTGAGGGGGAAATTGTAGATTCGCCTACCCA
AGTAGATTTAATCCTTAAAGTAGATGAGTCTAGAGTGTAAACAACCGACAACGTGGCTGATTCCTTGCCA
GGGGCCAACGACAGTTCGTCGTTGAACGATTGTGGTAATAAATTGACAAGTTTTTGTGGCATGAATACCG
CAGAGGACCTCTTTCTCGCACGCCTATCAACAGAGGAGCCTTCTTCAATATGGCTGGTCACATCAACAAC
ATGACAACCCAGCTCTAGGGTACCATTTCCGTTATTCCTGACATGTAAGGCAAATTCAGACACCCATCCA
AGCTCGGAAATTGCAAAGATATTGTACTCATTAGTGTCCGTAAAATTCCTCCTATATTCTAGACTTTCAG
CCGTTAATGGTAGCGGCTGAAAACTTGGTTTTTCTTTTTGCGGATTTTTTTGATCCAAATATTCATTCGA
AAGAAAATTGTTATCCCTTAAAATGGAATCAATTTCAGTATCAGGATCGTGAATATCTCCAAGTTCGGAA
ACTAAAATACCAAATGGATGCAAAGATGTGATTGGCCAACGTTTAATAGAGGCAACGAATAACTTTTCGG
AGTATTTATCAGCGTTTTCAACAAAGTCCTTTGGAGCTAATTCTGTAGGAATTGCAATTAATGGCACCTT
CTTATCAGTAGGCTTGAACCAAGCAATTTTTGGGCTTTGTGGTGGTTTGTTATTGTCGCTATTAGCTTGT
TGGGATGGTCTCAACAAACCTAATGTACCGCTAAATAACTGACCAGGGATACGGTCCAAAACAGCAACGA
CATGGCCTGCGTAAAGTGGCTTATATTTATCGTTGATTTCTTCTTCTTCAACTAATAACAATGACTGACC
TTCAACTTCAACATCGTCATTTTTCTTTTGAGTTGGACGTTGTTTCAATGAACTTCTTCTCCTTACTCCT
GATTTGGTAGGAGATGATAAGGAATCACTATCATTATTGATAGTAGATGACCTCTTTCTTCTGACGGATA
AATCATCCTTGCTTAGCGAATCAGACGAGGAGGGAGAAGATAGAAAATTGTTGCTTGTTGCAGCAGTAAC
AGATGCATCGTTGTGGTAATCGTCACTACTGTTCAAAGGAATTAGATCGTGTTGCATAGAGGCATCCTTT
CTCCTCTTCTTTTCTTCCTTTTCTTTCTTGGACTCCCAAACATCGTCCACAACTAATAGTTCTACCGCGA
CTAAATCACCTTCAAGTGCTCTATTACGATCTTTGGAGCCGCAAATGTAAATATCCGCATCAAGAGCGCC
ATCTGTAGAGACCCAGGCATCCGATCTATTCTTTTTATTAACTCTTAATATACCAGCTACTAGTCTCCCT
TCTTGGATTAGCTCTGGAATGTTGGCTTGGGGAAGGTAGGGTGCAAATAGGGACTTACGTCCACCTCCGT
TATTATTACCTTGTGAACTGAAACTATGAACTGATGAATTAGAGGCACGATGTTTGTGTCCCTGCTGAAA
TATCGCAGGAGGTTCTAAGGTATTGAAGGAATTGTAATCCCTTGAATTAGATCCTCTGTGGCGGAATGGA
GAAAGCTGCTGTTGAGGTTGCTGTGATTGGTTTCTCCAGTTGGAATTAATGCCTGGAGAATATTCATTGT
TTCTTGTCTTTGAACGGCGGTGCGTTGAAGAGGTTGCTATGAATTCATCGTCATTATCCCCGTGAGAGTT
TGGAGGAAATTTGAAAGAGGGAGGTGATAGGTTTGAAGTTGCGCGACGATGGCCCTGATGAGCATTTGGT
GGTGGTGGAAATTTAAAATCAGATTGTTCTGTAGTAGAATTTGAGCCACTATCAGCTTGAACAGAATCTA
TCTTCACAGTTACGCCTGCTTCACCCCCAGATATTCTTTTAGCTTGTTCTTCCGCAGCAGCCTTTTTCGC
TTCATTTAGACCTAAAGAATGTCTTCTGGAATGGCCATATATGCTGGATTGTGAACTCGTCTTTCTGTGT
GAGTTAGACCCAGGATTATTGCTATTGTTATTGTTATCATATGAATTATGATAATATCCGGAGTTGTTCC
TGGAGTGAGTTCTACTTCTGCTGCCACCTGCACTCATACCAGGTGAATTACCGTTTGAGTTGTAATGAGG
GTGAGGCGGTTGAGGCGTGAAATGATTGTTAGAGCCAGAATTTCCTGACAGGTATTGTCCTGTCTGTTGT
GCCAATTGCTGTTGCTGAGCCATCAACTGTTGCTGCTGTGCTTGAACTTGCTCCAACTGCTTCTGCAAAG
TGAATTGTTCAATCATCAAATTTGTCAACTCACTTTGGGAACGTCTGTGTGCAACATGAATCTGCTTTGG
GGCGTTTTTACCACCTCCTGTGGTTTGCACAAACATGTTATTTGGCTCTTGGGATCTATTGTTGTTAACG
TTGCTATTTTTAGACATAGTGTATAAAGATGGAATAATTGGGCCAAATCTTTGCGCTGAAAGGTTTTTGG
TGTTCTGTTTTGCGATATTAAAGTGACAAAGAAAAAGATGGAACTTGGCAAATACTATACGTTTATGAAC
CCTTGTCTTATTCTTCGTGCAGGCAACTTAGATTTCCCTTTGAAAAAAAGTTGTTTCTTTTAGAATAGTG
GCTATGAAAAAAGTGCGCCTAATGCGGAAAAACGAGGCACCAGCTGTTCTAAAATAAGACCAAAATGTTT
AGGGTACCAGAAAAATGGTATGGCGAAAATAAGCCTGGCAAGAAGACTATGCAGATAACTTTGACTATTC
CGGTTTTTAGGTTACCAAAGACAGAAGAAAGGATCGGTCCCAAAAAAAGGAAATAGCTTATAAGGGAAGT
TGCAGAAAATGCGCTTGAGTAACAAAAAATGTTAGAACGTAGCAAATATTCTAAAAGGAATGACAGAAAA
ACTTCTTACCTTTCTAAAATATAATCTCTCCTATTTCTCAGCTAGGCTCAAAATTATAATTTAGAAATTA
TTGTTTGCACGGCAAAACTTCGTTCCTTTGCTGTTAGAAAATCAGTCGGTGTTGGACTCTTCGTCTTTTA
AATTCTTGACAAGAGAAGAGTTTTTAAATGAAAAGAACTAACGAGAAAAAACCAGGGGAAGGAGGGAAAG
AGCGAAAATACTCGTGATCTAAACTCTTTTAGGTTAGTTTTCGTTGGAGGCAGTGGTCTTAAGACGATGG
TGAAAGAAAGGACTTATTTGTAGAAGGATTGTTTATTTAATCCTTGAACTAAACAAATGACAAACTCAGG
TCTCTAGCGTTCCTGTTCGTGGCCTTTAATAACTTGATGGCAATGGTAGAAAGACACACCTGCGTTATAT
AAGTTTAGTTTTCCCTTCTTTTCCTTTCTCATCCCCTCGTGAAGCGACTCGGCCCCTTTGGTCAGAAAAT
TCAAGGTGATACAAGTCGTCGTCCGTGACATAGGATCAGGAATCACAATCATCACATTGCACTCTCGTTC
ACTAGTTCTAGAGCGGCCGCCACCGCGGTGGAGCTCCAATTCGCCCTATAGTGAGTCGTATTACAATTCA
CTGGCCGTCGTTTTACAACGTCGTGACTGGGAAAACCCTGGCGTTACCCAACTTAATCGCCTTGCAGCAC
ATCCCCCTTTCGCCAGCTGGCGTAATAGCGAAGAGGCCCGCACCGATCGCCCTTCCCAACAGTTGCGCAG
CCTGAATGGCGAATGG
[124 nt withheld, positions 6457-6580]
C
[91 nt withheld, positions 6582-6672]
A
[49 nt withheld, positions 6674-6722]
CCTTTGACGTTGGAGTCCACGTTCTTT
[37 nt withheld, positions 6750-6786]
ACCCTATCTCGGTCTATTCTTTTGATTTATAAGGGATTTTGCCGATTTCGGCCTATTGGTTAAAAAATGA
GCTGATTTAACAAAAATTTAACGCGAATTTTAACAAAATATTAACGCTTACAATTTCCTGATGCGGTATT
TTCTCCTTACGCATCTGTGCGGTATTTCACACCGCATAGGGTAATAACTGATATAATTAAATTGAAGCTC
TAATTTGTGAGTTTAGTATACATGCATTTACTTATAATACAGTTTTTTAGTTTTGCTGGCCGCATCTTCT
CAAATATGCTTCCCAGCCTGCTTTTCTGTAACGTTCACCCTCTACCTTAGCATCCCTTCCCTTTGCAAAT
AGTCCTCTTCCAACAATAATAATGTCAGATCCTGTAGAGACCACATCATCCACGGTTCTATACTGTTGAC
CCAATGCGTCTCCCTTGTCATCTAAACCCACACCGGGTGTCATAATCAACCAATCGTAACCTTCATCTCT
TCCACCCATGTCTCTTTGAGCAATAAAGCCGATAACAAAATCTTTGTCGCTCTTCGCAATGTCAACAGTA
CCCTTAGTATATTCTCCAGTAGATAGGGAGCCCTTGCATGACAATTCTGCTAACATCAAAAGGCCTCTAG
GTTCCTTTGTTACTTCTTCTGCCGCCTGCTTCAAACCGCTAACAATACCTGGGCCCACCACACCGTGTGC
ATTCGTAATGTCTGCCCATTCTGCTATTCTGTATACACCCGCAGAGTACTGCAATTTGACTGTATTACCA
ATGTCAGCAAATTTTCTGTCTTCGAAGAGTAAAAAATTGTACTTGGCGGATAATGCCTTTAGCGGCTTAA
CTGTGCCCTCCATGGAAAAATCAGTCAAGATATCCACATGTGTTTTTAGTAAACAAATTTTGGGACCTAA
TGCTTCAACTAACTCCAGTAATTCCTTGGTGGTACGAACATCCAATGAAGCACACAAGTTTGTTTGCTTT
TCGTGCATGATATTAAATAGCTTGGCAGCAACAGGACTAGGATGAGTAGCAGCACGTTCCTTATATGTAG
CTTTCGACATGATTTATCTTCGTTTCCTGCAGGTTTTTGTTCTGTGCAGTTGGGTTAAGAATACTGGGCA
ATTTCATGTTTCTTCAACACTACATATGCGTATATATACCAATCTAAGTCTGTGCTCCTTCCTTCGTTCT
TCCTTCTGTTCGGAGATTACCGAATCAAAAAAATTTCAAGGAAACCGAAATCAAAAAAAAGAATAAAAAA
AAAATGATGAATTGAAAAGGTGGTATGGTGCACTCTCAGTACAATCTGCTCTGATGCCGCATAGTTAAGC
CAGCCCCGACACCCGCCAACACCCGCTGACGCGCCCTGACGGGCTTGTCTGCTCCCGGCATCCGCTTACA
GACAAGCTGTGACCGTCTCCGGGAGCTGCATGTGTCAGAGGTTTTCACCGTCATCACCGAAACGCGCGAG
ACGAAAGGGCCTCGTGATACGCCTATTTTTATAGGTTAATGTCATGATAATAATGGTTTCTTAGACGGAT
CGCTTGCCTGTAACTTACACGCGCCTCGTATCTTTTAATGATGGAATAATTTGGGAATTTACTCTGTGTT
TATTTATTTTTATGTTTTGTATTTGGATTTTAGAAAGTAAATAAAGAAGGTAGAAGAGTTACGGAATGAA
GAAAAAAAAATAAACAAAGGTTTAAAAAATTTCAACAAAAAGCGTACTTTACATATATATTTATTAGACA
AGAAAAGCAGATTAAATAGATATACATTCGATTAACGATAAGTAAAATGTAAAATCACAGGATTTTCGTG
TGTGGTCTTCTACACAGACAAGATGAAACAATTCGGCATTAATACCTGAGAGCAGGAAGAGCAAGATAAA
AGGTAGTATTTGTTGGCGATCCCCCTAGAGTCTTTTACATCTTCGGAAAACAAAAACTATTTTTTCTTTA
ATTTCTTTTTTTACTTTCTATTTTTAATTTATATATTTATATTAAAAAATTTAAATTATAATTATTTTTA
TAGCACGTGATGAAAAGGACCCAGGTGGCACTTTTCGGGGAAATGTGCGCGGAACCCCTATTTGTTTATT
TTTCTAAATACATTCAAATATGTATCCGCTCATGAGACAATAACCCTGATAAATGCTTCAATAATATTGA
AAAAGGAAGAGTATGAGTATTCAACATTTCCGTGTCGCCCTTATTCCCTTTTTTGCGGCATTTTGCCTTC
CTGTTTTTGCTCACCCAGAAACGCTGGTGAAAGTAAAAGATGCTGAAGATCAGTTGGGTGCACGAGTGGG
TTACATCGAACTGGATCTCAACAGCGGTAAGATCCTTGAGAGTTTTCGCCCCGAAGAACGTTTTCCAATG
ATGAGCACTTTTAAAGTTCTGCTATGTGGCGCGGTATTATCCCGTATTGACGCCGGGCAAGAGCAACTCG
GTCGCCGCATACACTATTCTCAGAATGACTTGGTTGAGTACTCACCAGTCACAGAAAAGCATCTTACGGA
TGGCATGACAGTAAGAGAATTATGCAGTGCTGCCATAACCATGAGTGATAACACTGCGGCCAACTTACTT
CTGACAACGATCGGAGGACCGAAGGAGCTAACCGCTTTTTTGCACAACATGGGGGATCATGTAACTCGCC
TTGATCGTTGGGAACCGGAGCTGAATGAAGCCATACCAAACGACGAGCGTGACACCACGATGCCTGTAGC
AATGGCAACAACGTTGCGCAAACTATTAACTGGCGAACTACTTACTCTAGCTTCCCGGCAACAATTAATA
GACTGGATGGAGGCGGATAAAGTTGCAGGACCACTTCTGCGCTCGGCCCTTCCGGCTGGCTGGTTTATTG
CTGATAAATCTGGAGCCGGTGAGCGTGGGTCTCGCGGTATCATTGCAGCACTGGGGCCAGATGGTAAGCC
CTCCCGTATCGTAGTTATCTACACGACGGGGAGTCAGGCAACTATGGATGAACGAAATAGACAGATCGCT
GAGATAGGTGCCTCACTGATTAAGCATTGGTAACTGTCAGACCAAGTTTACTCATATATACTTTAGATTG
ATTTAAAACTTCATTTTTAATTTAAAAGGATCTAGGTGAAGATCCTTTTTGATAATCTCATGACCAAAAT
CCCTTAACGTGAGTTTTCGTTCCACTGAGCGTCAGACCCCGTAGAAAAGATCAAAGGATCTTC
